Addgene plasmid #25902: TRPC3-Myc
Depositing lab: Craig Montell. Depositing organization: Johns Hopkins University and School of Medicine. Publication: Activation of a TRPC3-dependent cation current through the neurotrophin BDNF. Li HS, Xu XZ, Montell C. Neuron. 1999 Sep . 24(1):261-73. 10.1016/S0896-6273(00)80838-7 PubMed 10677043.
Backbone
  Vector backbone: pcDNA3.1
  Backbone manufacturer: Invitrogen
  Backbone size w/o insert (bp): 5428
  Vector type: Mammalian Expression
  Selectable markers: Neomycin (select with G418)
Growth in bacteria
  Bacterial resistance: Ampicillin, 100 μg/mL
  Growth temperature: 37°C
  Growth strain: DH5alpha
  Copy number: Unknown
Gene/Insert
  Gene/Insert name: TRPC3
  Species: H. sapiens (human)
  GenBank ID: NP_003296.1
  Entrez Gene: Trpc3 (a.k.a. Mwk, Tr, Trc, Trcp3, Trp3, Trrp3)
  Tag / fusion protein: Myc (C terminal on insert)
  Cloning method: Restriction Enzyme; 5′ cloning site BamHI (unknown if destroyed); 3′ cloning site EcoRI (unknown if destroyed)
  Sequencing primers: 5′ CMV-F; 3′ BGH-rev
Terms and licenses: Academic/Nonprofit Terms; Industry Terms: Not Available to Industry
How to cite: TRPC3-Myc was a gift from Craig Montell (Addgene plasmid # 25902 ; http://n2t.net/addgene:25902 ; RRID:Addgene_25902)
