[The description below was written by a language model from this plasmid's Addgene catalogue record and pLannotate feature annotations shown in this document.]
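Description:
TRPC3-Myc is a mammalian expression plasmid built on the pcDNA3.1 backbone that carries the human TRPC3 coding sequence with a C-terminal Myc epitope tag. The sequenced construct is about 8 kb. TRPC3 is a member of the canonical TRP channel family, thought to form a receptor-activated, non-selective, calcium-permeant cation channel that responds to diacylglycerol and phosphoinositide signalling. The insert was placed between BamHI and EcoRI sites, downstream of the human cytomegalovirus immediate-early enhancer and promoter and upstream of the bovine growth hormone polyadenylation signal, giving strong constitutive expression in transfected mammalian cells. The annotation detects a roughly 30 nt match to a 3xMyc element immediately after the TRPC3 open reading frame, a length consistent with a single Myc epitope rather than three copies. T7 and SP6 phage promoters flank the insert, so in vitro transcription in either orientation is possible. One small inconsistency is that the catalogue lists the species as human while the linked gene entry uses the mouse-style symbol; the feature annotation matches human TRPC3.

In E. coli the plasmid replicates from a high-copy ColE1/pUC-type origin and is selected with ampicillin through the β-lactamase gene. An f1 origin allows single-stranded DNA production. For mammalian cells, a neomycin phosphotransferase gene driven by the SV40 early promoter, with an SV40 polyadenylation signal, permits G418 selection of stable lines. Short hits to an HIV-1 LTR, ble, lacI and bom are backbone remnants or likely annotation artefacts, not functional elements. The tag allows detection or immunoprecipitation of the channel with anti-Myc antibodies. The associated publication studied a TRPC3-dependent cation current activated through the neurotrophin BDNF.
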