Features (pLannotate 1.2.2; 22 found; start..end, strand, type, name):
      1..380     +  enhancer       CMV enhancer: human cytomegalovirus immediate early enhancer
    381..584     +  promoter       CMV promoter: human cytomegalovirus (CMV) immediate early promoter
    580..613     +  LTR            5' LTR (truncated) (fragment): truncated 5' long terminal repeat (LTR) from HIV-1
    629..647     +  promoter       T7 promoter: promoter for bacteriophage T7 RNA polymerase
    718..3225    +  CDS            TRPC3: TRPC3_HUMAN - Also known as TRP3. Experimental evidence at protein level: Swiss-Prot protein existence level 1. Thought to form a receptor-activated non-selective calcium permeant cation channel. Probably is operated by a phosphatidylinositol second messenger system activated by receptor tyrosine kinases or G- protein coupled receptors. Activated by diacylglycerol (DAG) in a membrane-delimited fashion, independently of protein kinase C, and by inositol 1,4,5-triphosphate receptors (ITPR) with bound IP3. May also be activated by internal calcium store depletion. From Homo sapiens (Human).
   3229..3258    +  CDS            3xMyc (fragment): 3 tandem Myc epitope tags
   3277..3295    -  promoter       SP6 promoter: promoter for bacteriophage SP6 RNA polymerase
   3321..3545    +  polyA_signal   bGH poly(A) signal: bovine growth hormone polyadenylation signal
   3549..3570    +  promoter       SV40 promoter (fragment): SV40 enhancer and early promoter
   3591..4019    +  rep_origin     f1 ori (sequence partly withheld): f1 bacteriophage origin of replication; arrow indicates direction of (+) strand synthesis
   4033..4362    +  promoter       SV40 promoter: SV40 enhancer and early promoter
   4429..5220    +  CDS            neo: KKA2_KLEPN - Also known as kan, nptII. Experimental evidence at protein level: Swiss-Prot protein existence level 1. Resistance to kanamycin, neomycin, paromomycin, ribostamycin, butirosin and gentamicin B. From Klebsiella pneumoniae.
   5244..5402    +  CDS            ble (fragment): BLE_KLEPN - Experimental evidence at protein level: Swiss-Prot protein existence level 1. Binding protein with a strong affinity to the bleomycin family of antibiotics. Binds to CL990; an antimitotic-antibiotic compound. From Klebsiella pneumoniae.
   5397..5518    +  polyA_signal   SV40 poly(A) signal: SV40 polyadenylation signal
   5591..5607    -  protein_bind   lac operator: The lac repressor binds to the lac operator to inhibit transcription in E. coli. This inhibition can be relieved by adding lactose or isopropyl-β-D-thiogalactopyranoside (IPTG). lac repressor encoded by lacI
   5615..5645    -  promoter       lac promoter: promoter for the E. coli lac operon
   5660..5681    -  protein_bind   CAP binding site: CAP binding activates transcription in the presence of cAMP. E. coli catabolite activator protein
   5694..5786    -  CDS            lacI (fragment): lac repressor; lacI; The lac repressor binds to the lac operator to inhibit transcription in E. coli. This inhibition can be relieved by adding lactose or isopropyl-β-D-thiogalactopyranoside (IPTG).
   5969..6557    -  rep_origin     ori: high-copy-number ColE1/pMB1/pBR322/pUC origin of replication
   6728..7588    -  CDS            AmpR: β-lactamase; bla; confers resistance to ampicillin, carbenicillin, and related antibiotics
   7589..7693    -  promoter       AmpR promoter: bla
   7752..7804    -  misc_feature   bom (fragment): basis of mobility region from pBR322
>Addgene plasmid #25902 | TRPC3-Myc | addgene full sequence | sequence record 258204 | Addgene NGS Result
GACATTGATTATTGACTAGTTATTAATAGTAATCAATTACGGGGTCATTAGTTCATAGCCCATATATGGA
GTTCCGCGTTACATAACTTACGGTAAATGGCCCGCCTGGCTGACCGCCCAACGACCCCCGCCCATTGACG
TCAATAATGACGTATGTTCCCATAGTAACGCCAATAGGGACTTTCCATTGACGTCAATGGGTGGAGTATT
TACGGTAAACTGCCCACTTGGCAGTACATCAAGTGTATCATATGCCAAGTACGCCCCCTATTGACGTCAA
TGACGGTAAATGGCCCGCCTGGCATTATGCCCAGTACATGACCTTATGGGACTTTCCTACTTGGCAGTAC
ATCTACGTATTAGTCATCGCTATTACCATGGTGATGCGGTTTTGGCAGTACATCAATGGGCGTGGATAGC
GGTTTGACTCACGGGGATTTCCAAGTCTCCACCCCATTGACGTCAATGGGAGTTTGTTTTGGCACCAAAA
TCAACGGGACTTTCCAAAATGTCGTAACAACTCCGCCCCATTGACGCAAATGGGCGGTAGGCGTGTACGG
TGGGAGGTCTATATAAGCAGAGCTCTCTGGCTAACTAGAGAACCCACTGCTTACTGGCTTATCGAAATTA
ATACGACTCACTATAGGGAGACCCAAGCTTGGTACCGAGCTCGGATCCACCATGGAGGGAAGCCCATCCC
TGAGACGCATGACAGTGATGCGGGAGAAGGGCCGGCGCCAGGCTGTCAGGGGCCCGGCCTTCATGTTCAA
TGACCGCGGCACCAGCCTCACCGCCGAGGAGGAGCGCTTCCTCGACGCCGCCGAGTACGGCAACATCCCA
GTGGTGCGCAAGATGCTGGAGGAGTCCAAGACGCTGAACGTCAACTGCGTGGACTACATGGGCCAGAACG
CGCTGCAGCTGGCTGTGGGCAACGAGCACCTGGAGGTGACCGAGCTGCTGCTCAAGAAGGAGAACCTGGC
GCGCATTGGCGACGCCCTGCTGCTCGCCATCAGCAAGGGCTACGTGCGCATCGTAGAGGCCATCCTCAAC
CACCCTGGCTTCGCGGCCAGCAAGCGTCTCACTCTGAGCCCCTGTGAGCAGGAGCTGCAGGACGACGACT
TCTACGCTTACGACGAGGACGGCACGCGCTTCTCGCCGGACATCACCCCCATCATCCTGGCGGCGCACTG
CCAGAAATACGAAGTGGTGCACATGCTGCTGATGAAGGGTGCCAGGATCGAGCGGCCGCACGACTATTTC
TGCAAGTGCGGGGACTGCATGGAGAAGCAGAGGCACGACTCCTTCAGCCACTCACGCTCGAGGATCAATG
CCTACAAGGGGCTGGCCAGCCCGGCTTACCTCTCATTGTCCAGCGAGGACCCGGTGCTTACGGCCCTAGA
GCTCAGCAACGAGCTGGCCAAGCTGGCCAACATAGAGAAGGAGTTCAAGAATGACTATCGGAAGCTCTCC
ATGCAATGCAAAGACTTTGTAGTGGGTGTGCTGGATCTCTGCCGAGACTCAGAAGAGGTAGAAGCCATTC
TGAATGGAGATCTGGAATCAGCAGAGCCTCTGGAGGTACACAGGCACAAAGCTTCATTAAGTCGTGTCAA
ACTTGCCATTAAGTATGAAGTCAAAAAGTTTGTGGCTCATCCCAACTGCCAGCAGCAGCTCTTGACGATC
TGGTATGAGAACCTCTCAGGCCTAAGGGAGCAGACCATAGCTATCAAGTGTCTCGTTGTGCTGGTCGTGG
CCCTGGGCCTTCCATTCCTGGCCATTGGCTACTGGATCGCACCTTGCAGCAGGCTGGGGAAAATTCTGCG
AAGCCCTTTTATGAAGTTTGTAGCACATGCAGCTTCTTTCATCATCTTCCTGGGTCTGCTTGTGTTCAAT
GCCTCAGACAGGTTCGAAGGCATCACCACGCTGCCCAATATCACAGTTACTGACTATCCCAAACAGATCT
TCAGGGTGAAAACCACCCAGTTTACATGGACTGAAATGCTAATTATGGTCTGGGTTCTTGGAATGATGTG
GTCTGAATGTAAAGAGCTCTGGCTGGAAGGACCTAGGGAATACATTTTGCAGTTGTGGAATGTGCTTGAC
TTTGGGATGCTGTCCATCTTCATTGCTGCTTTCACAGCCAGATTCCTAGCTTTCCTTCAGGCAACGAAGG
CACAACAGTATGTGGACAGTTACGTCCAAGAGAGTGACCTCAGTGAAGTGACACTCCCACCAGAGATACA
GTATTTCACTTATGCTAGAGATAAATGGCTCCCTTCTGACCCTCAGATTATATCTGAAGGCCTTTATGCC
ATAGCTGTTGTGCTCAGCTTCTCTCGGATTGCGTACATCCTCCCTGCAAATGAGAGCTTTGGCCCCCTGC
AGATCTCTCTTGGAAGGACTGTAAAGGACATATTCAAGTTCATGGTCCTCTTTATTATGGTGTTTTTTGC
CTTTATGATTGGCATGTTCATACTTTATTCTTACTACCTTGGGGCTAAAGTTAATGCTGCTTTTACCACT
GTAGAAGAAAGTTTCAAGACTTTATTTTGGTCAATATTTGGGTTGTCTGAAGTGACTTCCGTTGTGCTCA
AATATGATCACAAATTCATAGAAAATATTGGATACGTTCTTTATGGAATATACAATGTAACTATGGTGGT
CGTTTTACTCAACATGCTAATTGCTATGATTAATAGCTCATATCAAGAAATTGAGGATGACAGTGATGTA
GAATGGAAGTTTGCTCGTTCAAAACTTTGGTTATCCTATTTTGATGATGGAAAAACATTACCTCCACCTT
TCAGTCTAGTTCCTAGTCCAAAATCATTTGTTTATTTCATCATGCGAATTGTTAACTTTCCCAAATGCAG
AAGGAGAAGGCTTCAGAAGGATATAGAAATGGGAATGGGTAACTCAAAGTCCAGGTTAAACCTCTTCACT
CAGTCTAACTCAAGAGTTTTTGAATCACACAGTTTTAACAGCATTCTCAATCAGCCAACACGTTATCAGC
AGATAATGAAAAGACTTATAAAGCGGTATGTTTTGAAAGCACAAGTAGACAAAGAAAATGATGAAGTTAA
TGAAGGTGAATTAAAAGAAATCAAGCAAGATATCTCCAGCCTTCGTTATGAACTTTTGGAAGACAAGAGC
CAAGCAACTGAGGAATTAGCCATTCTAATTCATAAACTTAGTGAGAAACTGAATCCCAGCATGCTGAGAT
GTGAACTCGAGCAGAAACTCATCTCTGAAGAGGATCTGTAATCTAGAGGGCCCTATTCTATAGTGTCACC
TAAATGCTAGAGCTCGCTGATCAGCCTCGACTGTGCCTTCTAGTTGCCAGCCATCTGTTGTTTGCCCCTC
CCCCGTGCCTTCCTTGACCCTGGAAGGTGCCACTCCCACTGTCCTTTCCTAATAAAATGAGGAAATTGCA
TCGCATTGTCTGAGTAGGTGTCATTCTATTCTGGGGGGTGGGGTGGGGCAGGACAGCAAGGGGGAGGATT
GGGAAGACAATAGCAGGCATGCTGGGGATGCGGTGGGCTCTATGGCTTCTGAGGCGGAAAGAACCAGCTG
GGGCTCTAGGGGGTATCCCC
[124 nt withheld, positions 3591-3714]
C
[91 nt withheld, positions 3716-3806]
A
[49 nt withheld, positions 3808-3856]
CCTTTGACGTTGGAGTCCACGTTCTTT
[37 nt withheld, positions 3884-3920]
ACCCTATCTCGGTCTATTCTTTTGATTTATAAGGGATTTTGCCGATTTCGGCCTATTGGTTAAAAAATGA
GCTGATTTAACAAAAATTTAACGCGAATTAATTCTGTGGAATGTGTGTCAGTTAGGGTGTGGAAAGTCCC
CAGGCTCCCCAGCAGGCAGAAGTATGCAAAGCATGCATCTCAATTAGTCAGCAACCAGGTGTGGAAAGTC
CCCAGGCTCCCCAGCAGGCAGAAGTATGCAAAGCATGCATCTCAATTAGTCAGCAACCATAGTCCCGCCC
CTAACTCCGCCCATCCCGCCCCTAACTCCGCCCAGTTCCGCCCATTCTCCGCCCCATGGCTGACTAATTT
TTTTTATTTATGCAGAGGCCGAGGCCGCCTCTGCCTCTGAGCTATTCCAGAAGTAGTGAGGAGGCTTTTT
TGGAGGCCTAGGCTTTTGCAAAAAGCTCCCGGGAGCTTGTATATCCATTTTCGGATCTGATCAAGAGACA
GGATGAGGATCGTTTCGCATGATTGAACAAGATGGATTGCACGCAGGTTCTCCGGCCGCTTGGGTGGAGA
GGCTATTCGGCTATGACTGGGCACAACAGACAATCGGCTGCTCTGATGCCGCCGTGTTCCGGCTGTCAGC
GCAGGGGCGCCCGGTTCTTTTTGTCAAGACCGACCTGTCCGGTGCCCTGAATGAACTGCAGGACGAGGCA
GCGCGGCTATCGTGGCTGGCCACGACGGGCGTTCCTTGCGCAGCTGTGCTCGACGTTGTCACTGAAGCGG
GAAGGGACTGGCTGCTATTGGGCGAAGTGCCGGGGCAGGATCTCCTGTCATCTCACCTTGCTCCTGCCGA
GAAAGTATCCATCATGGCTGATGCAATGCGGCGGCTGCATACGCTTGATCCGGCTACCTGCCCATTCGAC
CACCAAGCGAAACATCGCATCGAGCGAGCACGTACTCGGATGGAAGCCGGTCTTGTCGATCAGGATGATC
TGGACGAAGAGCATCAGGGGCTCGCGCCAGCCGAACTGTTCGCCAGGCTCAAGGCGCGCATGCCCGACGG
CGAGGATCTCGTCGTGACCCATGGCGATGCCTGCTTGCCGAATATCATGGTGGAAAATGGCCGCTTTTCT
GGATTCATCGACTGTGGCCGGCTGGGTGTGGCGGACCGCTATCAGGACATAGCGTTGGCTACCCGTGATA
TTGCTGAAGAGCTTGGCGGCGAATGGGCTGACCGCTTCCTCGTGCTTTACGGTATCGCCGCTCCCGATTC
GCAGCGCATCGCCTTCTATCGCCTTCTTGACGAGTTCTTCTGAGCGGGACTCTGGGGTTCGAAATGACCG
ACCAAGCGACGCCCAACCTGCCATCACGAGATTTCGATTCCACCGCCGCCTTCTATGAAAGGTTGGGCTT
CGGAATCGTTTTCCGGGACGCCGGCTGGATGATCCTCCAGCGCGGGGATCTCATGCTGGAGTTCTTCGCC
CACCCCAACTTGTTTATTGCAGCTTATAATGGTTACAAATAAAGCAATAGCATCACAAATTTCACAAATA
AAGCATTTTTTTCACTGCATTCTAGTTGTGGTTTGTCCAAACTCATCAATGTATCTTATCATGTCTGTAT
ACCGTCGACCTCTAGCTAGAGCTTGGCGTAATCATGGTCATAGCTGTTTCCTGTGTGAAATTGTTATCCG
CTCACAATTCCACACAACATACGAGCCGGAAGCATAAAGTGTAAAGCCTGGGGTGCCTAATGAGTGAGCT
AACTCACATTAATTGCGTTGCGCTCACTGCCCGCTTTCCAGTCGGGAAACCTGTCGTGCCAGCTGCATTA
ATGAATCGGCCAACGCGCGGGGAGAGGCGGTTTGCGTATTGGGCGCTCTTCCGCTTCCTCGCTCACTGAC
TCGCTGCGCTCGGTCGTTCGGCTGCGGCGAGCGGTATCAGCTCACTCAAAGGCGGTAATACGGTTATCCA
CAGAATCAGGGGATAACGCAGGAAAGAACATGTGAGCAAAAGGCCAGCAAAAGGCCAGGAACCGTAAAAA
GGCCGCGTTGCTGGCGTTTTTCCATAGGCTCCGCCCCCCTGACGAGCATCACAAAAATCGACGCTCAAGT
CAGAGGTGGCGAAACCCGACAGGACTATAAAGATACCAGGCGTTTCCCCCTGGAAGCTCCCTCGTGCGCT
CTCCTGTTCCGACCCTGCCGCTTACCGGATACCTGTCCGCCTTTCTCCCTTCGGGAAGCGTGGCGCTTTC
TCATAGCTCACGCTGTAGGTATCTCAGTTCGGTGTAGGTCGTTCGCTCCAAGCTGGGCTGTGTGCACGAA
CCCCCCGTTCAGCCCGACCGCTGCGCCTTATCCGGTAACTATCGTCTTGAGTCCAACCCGGTAAGACACG
ACTTATCGCCACTGGCAGCAGCCACTGGTAACAGGATTAGCAGAGCGAGGTATGTAGGCGGTGCTACAGA
GTTCTTGAAGTGGTGGCCTAACTACGGCTACACTAGAAGAACAGTATTTGGTATCTGCGCTCTGCTGAAG
CCAGTTACCTTCGGAAAAAGAGTTGGTAGCTCTTGATCCGGCAAACAAACCACCGCTGGTAGCGGTGGTT
TTTTTGTTTGCAAGCAGCAGATTACGCGCAGAAAAAAAGGATCTCAAGAAGATCCTTTGATCTTTTCTAC
GGGGTCTGACGCTCAGTGGAACGAAAACTCACGTTAAGGGATTTTGGTCATGAGATTATCAAAAAGGATC
TTCACCTAGATCCTTTTAAATTAAAAATGAAGTTTTAAATCAATCTAAAGTATATATGAGTAAACTTGGT
CTGACAGTTACCAATGCTTAATCAGTGAGGCACCTATCTCAGCGATCTGTCTATTTCGTTCATCCATAGT
TGCCTGACTCCCCGTCGTGTAGATAACTACGATACGGGAGGGCTTACCATCTGGCCCCAGTGCTGCAATG
ATACCGCGAGACCCACGCTCACCGGCTCCAGATTTATCAGCAATAAACCAGCCAGCCGGAAGGGCCGAGC
GCAGAAGTGGTCCTGCAACTTTATCCGCCTCCATCCAGTCTATTAATTGTTGCCGGGAAGCTAGAGTAAG
TAGTTCGCCAGTTAATAGTTTGCGCAACGTTGTTGCCATTGCTACAGGCATCGTGGTGTCACGCTCGTCG
TTTGGTATGGCTTCATTCAGCTCCGGTTCCCAACGATCAAGGCGAGTTACATGATCCCCCATGTTGTGCA
AAAAAGCGGTTAGCTCCTTCGGTCCTCCGATCGTTGTCAGAAGTAAGTTGGCCGCAGTGTTATCACTCAT
GGTTATGGCAGCACTGCATAATTCTCTTACTGTCATGCCATCCGTAAGATGCTTTTCTGTGACTGGTGAG
TACTCAACCAAGTCATTCTGAGAATAGTGTATGCGGCGACCGAGTTGCTCTTGCCCGGCGTCAATACGGG
ATAATACCGCGCCACATAGCAGAACTTTAAAAGTGCTCATCATTGGAAAACGTTCTTCGGGGCGAAAACT
CTCAAGGATCTTACCGCTGTTGAGATCCAGTTCGATGTAACCCACTCGTGCACCCAACTGATCTTCAGCA
TCTTTTACTTTCACCAGCGTTTCTGGGTGAGCAAAAACAGGAAGGCAAAATGCCGCAAAAAAGGGAATAA
GGGCGACACGGAAATGTTGAATACTCATACTCTTCCTTTTTCAATATTATTGAAGCATTTATCAGGGTTA
TTGTCTCATGAGCGGATACATATTTGAATGTATTTAGAAAAATAAACAAATAGGGGTTCCGCGCACATTT
CCCCGAAAAGTGCCACCTGACGTCGACGGATCGGGAGATCTCCCGATCCCCTATGGTGCACTCTCAGTAC
AATCTGCTCTGATGCCGCATAGTTAAGCCAGTATCTGCTCCCTGCTTGTGTGTTGGAGGTCGCTGAGTAG
TGCGCGAGCAAAATTTAAGCTACAACAAGGCAAGGCTTGACCGACAATTGCATGAAGAATCTGCTTAGGG
TTAGGCGTTTTGCGCTGCTTCGCGATGTACGGGCCAGATATACGCGTT
