>Addgene plasmid #25902 | TRPC3-Myc | addgene partial sequence | sequence record 31905 | 25902 with BGH-rev
CCTATAGAATAGGGCCCTCTAGATTACAGATCCTCTTCAGAGATGAGTTTCTGCTCGAGTTTCACATCTC
AGCATGCTGGGATTCAGTTTCTCACTAAGTTTATGAATTAGAATGGCTAATTCCTCAGTTGCTTGGCTCT
TGTCTTCCAAAAGTTCATAACGAAGGCTGGAGATATCTTGCTTGATTTCTTTTAATTCACCTTCATTAAC
TTCATCATTTTCTTTGTCTACTTGTGCTTTCAAAACATACCGCTTTATAAGTCTTTTCATTATCTGCTGA
TAACGTGTTGGCTGATTGAGAATGCTGTTAAAACTGTGTGATTCAAAAACTCTTGAGTTAGACTGAGTGA
AGAGGTTTAACCTGGACTTTGAGTTACCCATTCCCATTTCTATATCCTTCTGAAGCCTTCTCCTTCTGCA
TTTGGGAAAGTTAACAATTCGCATGATGAAATAAACAAATGATTTTGGACTAGGAACTAGACTGAAAGGT
GGAGGTAATGTTTTTCCATCATCAAAATAGGATAACCAAAGTTTTGAACGAGCAAACTTCCATTCTACAT
CACTGTCATCCTCAATTTCTTGATATGAGCTATTAATCATAGCAATTAGCATGTTGAGTAAAACGACCAC
CATAGTTACATTGTATATTCCATAAAGAACGTATCCAATATTTTCTATGAATTTGTGATCATATTTGAGC
ACAACGGAAGTCACTTCAGACAACCCAAATATTGACCAAAATAAAGTCTTGAAACTTTCTTCTACAGTGG
TAAAAGCAGCATTAACTTTAGCCCCAAGGTAGTAAGAATAAAGTATGAACATGCCAATCATAAAGGCAAA
AAACACCATAATAAAGAGGACCATGAACTTGAATATGTCCTTTACAGTCCTCAAAACGAGGCGGGGGGG
