>Addgene plasmid #25902 | TRPC3-Myc | addgene partial sequence | sequence record 31906 | 25902 with CMV-F
TGGGTTTAGCGACTTCTGGCTACTAGAGAACCCACTGCTTACTGGCTTATCGAAATTAATACGACTCACT
ATAGGGAGACCCAAGCTTGGTACCGAGCTCGGATCCACCATGGAGGGAAGCCCATCCCTGAGACGCATGA
CAGTGATGCGGGAGAAGGGCCGGCGCCAGGCTGTCAGGGGCCCGGCCTTCATGTTCAATGACCGCGGCAC
CAGCCTCACCGCCGAGGAGGAGCGCTTCCTCGACGCCGCCGAGTACGGCAACATCCCAGTGGTGCGCAAG
ATGCTGGAGGAGTCCAAGACGCTGAACGTCAACTGCGTGGACTACATGGGCCAGAACGCGCTGCAGCTGG
CTGTGGGCAACGAGCACCTGGAGGTGACCGAGCTGCTGCTCAAGAAGGAGAACCTGGCGCGCATTGGCGA
CGCCCTGCTGCTCGCCATCAGCAAGGGCTACGTGCGCATCGTAGAGGCCATCCTCAACCACCCTGGCTTC
GCGGCCAGCAAGCGTCTCACTCTGAGCCCCTGTGAGCAGGAGCTGCAGGACGACGACTTCTACGCTTACG
ACGAGGACGGCACGCGCTTCTCGCCGGACATCACCCCCATCATCCTGGCGGCGCACTGCCAGAAATACGA
AGTGGTGCACATGCTGCTGATGAAGGGTGCCAGGATCGAGCGGCCGCACGACTATTTCTGCAAGTGCGGG
GACTGCATGGAGAAGCAGAGGCACGACTCCTTCAGCCACTCACGCTCGAGGATCAATGCCTACAAGGGGC
TGGCCAGCCCGGCTTACCTCTCATTGTCCAGCGAGGACCCGGTGCTTACGGCCCTAGAGCTCAGCAACGA
GCTGGCCAAGCTGGCCAACATAGAGAAGGAGTTCAAGAATGACTATCGGAAGCTCTCCATGCAATGCAAA
AGACTTTGTAGTGGGTGTGCTGGATCTCTGCCGAGACTCAGAAAAGGTAGAAGCCATTTCTGAATGGAGA
TCTGGAATCA
