>Addgene plasmid #25902 | TRPC3-Myc | addgene partial sequence | sequence record 91595 | CMV-F 5'-CGCAAATGGGCGGTAGGCGTG-3'
AGCTCTCTGGCTAACTAGAGAACCCACTGCTTACTGGCTTATCGAAATTAATACGACTCACTATAGGGAG
ACCCAAGCTTGGTACCGAGCTCGGATCCACCATGGAGGGAAGCCCATCCCTGAGACGCATGACAGTGATG
CGGGAGAAGGGCCGGCGCCAGGCTGTCAGGGGCCCGGCCTTCATGTTCAATGACCGCGGCACCAGCCTCA
CCGCCGAGGAGGAGCGCTTCCTCGACGCCGCCGAGTACGGCAACATCCCAGTGGTGCGCAAGATGCTGGA
GGAGTCCAAGACGCTGAACGTCAACTGCGTGGACTACATGGGCCAGAACGCGCTGCAGCTGGCTGTGGGC
AACGAGCACCTGGAGGTGACCGAGCTGCTGCTCAAGAAGGAGAACCTGGCGCGCATTGGCGACGCCCTGC
TGCTCGCCATCAGCAAGGGCTACGTGCGCATCGTAGAGGCCATCCTCAACCACCCTGGCTTCGCGGCCAG
CAAGCGTCTCACTCTGAGCCCCTGTGAGCAGGAGCTGCAGGACGACGACTTCTACGCTTACGACGAGGAC
GGCACGCGCTTCTCGCCGGACATCACCCCCATCATCCTGGCGGCGCACTGCCAGAAATACGAAGTGGTGC
ACATGCTGCTGATGAAGGGTGCCAGGATCGAGCGGCCGCACGACTATTTCTGCAAGTGCGGGGACTGCAT
GGAGAAGCAGAGGCACGACTCCTTCAGCCACTCACGCTCGAGGATCAATGCCTACAAGGGGCTGGCCAGC
CCGGCTTACCTCTCATTGTCCAGCGAGGACCCGGTGCTTACGGCCCTAGAGCTCAGCAACGAGCTGGCCA
AGCTGGCCAACATAGAGAAGGAGTTCAAGAATGACTATCGGAAGCTCTCCATGCAATGCAAAGACTTTGT
AGTGGGTGTGCTGGATCTCTGCC
