>Addgene plasmid #25902 | TRPC3-Myc | addgene partial sequence | sequence record 91597 | BGH-rev 5'-TAGAAGGCACAGTCGAGG-3'
CTATAGAATAGGGCCCTCTAGATTACAGATCCTCTTCAGAGATGAGTTTCTGCTCGAGTTCACATCTCAG
CATGCTGGGATTCAGTTTCTCACTAAGTTTATGAATTAGAATGGCTAATTCCTCAGTTGCTTGGCTCTTG
TCTTCCAAAAGTTCATAACGAAGGCTGGAGATATCTTGCTTGATTTCTTTTAATTCACCTTCATTAACTT
CATCATTTTCTTTGTCTACTTGTGCTTTCAAAACATACCGCTTTATAAGTCTTTTCATTATCTGCTGATA
ACGTGTTGGCTGATTGAGAATGCTGTTAAAACTGTGTGATTCAAAAACTCTTGAGTTAGACTGAGTGAAG
AGGTTTAACCTGGACTTTGAGTTACCCATTCCCATTTCTATATCCTTCTGAAGCCTTCTCCTTCTGCATT
TGGGAAAGTTAACAATTCGCATGATGAAATAAACAAATGATTTTGGACTAGGAACTAGACTGAAAGGTGG
AGGTAATGTTTTTCCATCATCAAAATAGGATAACCAAAGTTTTGAACGAGCAAACTTCCATTCTACATCA
CTGTCATCCTCAATTTCTTGATATGAGCTATTAATCATAGCAATTAGCATGTTGAGTAAAACGACCACCA
TAGTTACATTGTATATTCCATAAAGAACGTATCCAATATTTTCTATGAATTTGTGATCATATTTGAGCAC
AACGGAAGTCACTTCAGACAACCCAAATATTGACCAAAATAAA
